Addgene plasmid #199987: YP46
Purpose: Yeast/E coli shuttle vector expressing GFP from synthetic yeast promoter 46
Depositing lab: Farren Isaacs. Depositing organization: Yale University. Publication: Cross-kingdom expression of synthetic genetic elements promotes discovery of metabolites in the human microbiome. Patel JR, Oh J, Wang S, Crawford JM, Isaacs FJ. Cell. 2022 Apr 28;185(9):1487-1505.e14. doi: 10.1016/j.cell.2022.03.008. Epub 2022 Apr 1. PubMed 35366417.
Backbone
  Vector backbone: pRCVS6H
  Vector type: Yeast Expression
  Selectable markers: Hygromycin
Growth in bacteria
  Bacterial resistance: Ampicillin, 100 μg/mL
  Growth temperature: 37°C
  Growth strain: BL21
  Copy number: Low Copy
Gene/Insert
  Gene/Insert name: GFP
  Species: Synthetic
  Cloning method: Gibson Cloning
Terms and licenses: Academic/Nonprofit Terms; Industry Terms: Not Available to Industry
How to cite: YP46 was a gift from Farren Isaacs (Addgene plasmid # 199987 ; http://n2t.net/addgene:199987 ; RRID:Addgene_199987)
