[The description below was written by a language model from this plasmid's Addgene catalogue record and pLannotate feature annotations shown in this document.]
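Description:
YP46 is a yeast/E. coli shuttle vector of about 5.7 kb, built on the pRCVS6H backbone by Gibson assembly, that expresses a green fluorescent reporter from a synthetic yeast promoter designated number 46. In E. coli it replicates from a ColE1/pUC-type origin and is selected with ampicillin through the β-lactamase gene and its native promoter. The catalogue lists it as low copy, although the annotated origin is of the type usually described as high copy. A short fragment of the pBR322 bom region is also present. In Saccharomyces cerevisiae, fragments of the CEN4 centromere and the ARS1 autonomously replicating sequence are annotated, the arrangement typical of stably segregating, low-copy episomal plasmids. Yeast transformants are selected with hygromycin via the hphMX6 cassette, which ends in the Ashbya gossypii TEF terminator.

The payload is a single reporter cassette. The catalogue calls the insert GFP (synthetic), while automated annotation matched the coding sequence to mUkG, a constitutively fluorescent green protein derived from the soft coral Sarcophyton, so the exact identity of the green fluorescent protein is described differently in the two sources. The open reading frame is followed by the S. cerevisiae CYC1 transcription terminator. The synthetic promoter itself is not annotated in the feature table; it presumably lies in the unannotated stretch just upstream of the reporter, and its composition is not stated in the record. A T7 promoter sits near the end of the sequence, shortly upstream of this region on the circular map. Fluorescence output gives a readout of the strength of synthetic promoter 46 in yeast, and the plasmid name suggests it belongs to a numbered series of such constructs, associated with work on cross-kingdom expression of synthetic genetic elements.
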