Features (pLannotate 1.2.2; 11 found; start..end, strand, type, name):
    209..877     +  CDS            mUkG: mUkG is a basic (constitutively fluorescent) green fluorescent protein published in 2008, derived from Sarcophyton sp.. It has moderate acid sensitivity.
    932..1121    +  terminator     CYC1 terminator: S. cerevisiae CYC1; transcription terminator for CYC1
   1361..2936    +  gene           hphMX6: yeast selectable marker conferring hygromycin resistance
   2739..2936    +  terminator     TEF terminator: Ashbya gossypii TEF terminator
   3051..3639    -  rep_origin     ori: high-copy-number ColE1/pMB1/pBR322/pUC origin of replication
   3810..4670    -  CDS            AmpR: β-lactamase; bla; confers resistance to ampicillin, carbenicillin, and related antibiotics
   4671..4775    -  promoter       AmpR promoter: bla
   4802..4852    +  misc_feature   bom (fragment): basis of mobility region from pBR322
   4981..5150    -  misc_feature   CEN4 (fragment): S. cerevisiae CEN4 centromere
   5151..5577    +  rep_origin     ARS1 (fragment): S. cerevisiae autonomously replicating sequence ARS1
   5683..5701    +  promoter       T7 promoter: promoter for bacteriophage T7 RNA polymerase
>Addgene plasmid #199987 | YP46 | addgene full sequence | sequence record 406441 | Addgene NGS Result
TAGTACTCAGCCACAAGACCGCGCCGGGGGCGGTGACTGAAATTTCCTCCTTGAATAGCATGTGAGCTCA
ACGGCTTTACCGAAGGTCTTAGTAGCAGTACTCTTTATAAAAGAGCACTGTTGGGCGTGAGTGGAGGCGC
CGGTTTTTAGAACTATAACACATAGATTTTTAACTAAGTAACTTAAAGAGGAGAAAGGTACCATGGTCAG
TGTCATCAAAGAAGAAATGAAGATCAAGTTGCACATGGAAGGTAACGTTAATGGTCATGCCTTTGTTATT
GAAGGTGATGGTAAAGGTAAACCATACGATGGTACTCAAACTTTGAACTTGACTGTCAAAGAAGGTGCTC
CATTGCCATTCTCTTACGATATTTTGACTAACGCCTTCCAATACGGTAATAGAGCTTTTACTAAGTACCC
AGCCGATATCCCAGATTACTTTAAGCAAACTTTTCCAGAAGGTTACTCCTGGGAAAGAACTATGTCTTAC
GAAGATAACGCTATCTGCAACGTCAGATCCGAAATTTCTATGGAAGGTGATTGCTTCATCTACAAGATCA
GATTCGATGGTAAGAACTTTCCACCAAATGGTCCAGTCATGCAAAAAAAGACTTTGAAGTGGGAACCATC
CACCGAAATGATGTATGTTAGAGATGGTTTCTTGATGGGTGATGTCAATATGGCTTTGTTGTTGGAAGGT
GGTGGTCATCATAGATGTGATTTCAAGACTTCTTACAAGGCCAAGAAGGTTGTTCAATTGCCAGATGCTC
ATAAGATCGATCACAGAATCGAAATCTTGTCCCACGATAGAGATTACTCCAAGGTTAAGTTGTACGAAAA
CGCTGTTGCTAGAAACTCTTTGTTGCCATCTCAAGCTTCTAAGTAACATGTAATTAGTTATGTCACGCTT
ACATTCACGCCCTCCCCCCACATCCGCTCTAACCGAAAAGGAAGGAGTTAGACAACCTGAAGTCTAGGTC
CCTATTTATTTTTTTATAGTTATGTTAGTATTAAGAACGTTATTTATATTTCAAATTTTTCTTTTTTTTC
TGTACAGACGCGTGTACGCATGTAACATTATACTGAAAACCTTGCTTGAGAAGGTTTTGGGACGCTCGAA
GGCTTTGTGGAGGTCGACACGAGCGACTGAGTTCGGACGTCACGACCTGCCTGGATATCGTGCACCGCTC
GTGCACTGACGTCATGATCGACGAGTCGCACAGAGGCCTCTGACACTGACTCGACCTGACTAGCGTCGAG
CAGTGACGACCTGCCCGGGCACAGCAACTGTGCCACTCGTCTGATCCGTCGTCCCATCGGCTGAATCGAT
GCCTCGTCCCCGCCGGGTCACCCGGCCAGCGACATGGAGGCCCAGAATACCCTCCTTGACAGTCTTGACG
TGCGCAGCTCAGGGGCATGATGTGACTGTCGCCCGTACATTTAGCCCATACATCCCCATGTATAATCATT
TGCATCCATACATTTTGATGGCCGCACGGCGCGAAGCAAAAATTACGGCACCTCGCTGCAGACCTGCGAG
CAGGGAAACGCTCCCCTCACAGACGCGTTGAATTGTCCCCACGCCGCGCCCCTGTAGAGAAATATAAAAG
GTTAGGATTTGCCACTGAGGTTCTTCTTTCATATACTTCCTTTTAAAATCTTGCTAGGATACAGTTCTCA
CATCACATCCGAACATAAACAACCATGGGTAAAAAGCCTGAACTCACCGCGACGTCTATCGAGAAGTTTC
TGATCGAAAAGTTCGACAGCGTCTCCGACCTGATGCAGCTCTCGGAGGGCGAAGAATCTCGTGCTTTCAG
CTTCGATGTAGGAGGGCGTGGATATGTCCTGCGGGTAAATAGCTGCGCCGATGGTTTCTACAAAGATCGT
TATGTTTATCGGCACTTTGCATCGGCCGCGCTCCCGATTCCGGAAGTGCTTGACATTGGGGAGTTCAGCG
AGAGCCTGACCTATTGCATCTCCCGCCGTGCACAGGGTGTCACGTTGCAAGACCTGCCTGAAACCGAACT
GCCCGCTGTTCTGCAGCCGGTCGCGGAGGCCATGGATGCGATCGCTGCGGCCGATCTTAGCCAGACGAGC
GGGTTCGGCCCATTCGGACCGCAAGGAATCGGTCAATACACTACATGGCGTGATTTCATATGCGCGATTG
CTGATCCCCATGTGTATCACTGGCAAACTGTGATGGACGACACCGTCAGTGCGTCCGTCGCGCAGGCTCT
CGATGAGCTGATGCTTTGGGCCGAGGACTGCCCCGAAGTCCGGCACCTCGTGCACGCGGATTTCGGCTCC
AACAATGTCCTGACGGACAATGGCCGCATAACAGCGGTCATTGACTGGAGCGAGGCGATGTTCGGGGATT
CCCAATACGAGGTCGCCAACATCTTCTTCTGGAGGCCGTGGTTGGCTTGTATGGAGCAACAGACGCGCTA
CTTCGAGCGGAGGCATCCGGAGCTTGCAGGATCGCCGCGGCTCCGGGCGTATATGCTCCGCATTGGTCTT
GACCAACTCTATCAGAGCTTGGTTGACGGCAATTTCGATGATGCAGCTTGGGCGCAGGGTCGATGCGACG
CAATCGTCCGATCCGGAGCCGGGACTGTCGGGCGTACACAAATCGCCCGCAGAAGCGCGGCCGTCTGGAC
CGATGGCTGTGTAGAAGTACTCGCCGATAGTGGAAACCGACGCCCCAGCACTCGTCCGAGGGCAAAGGAA
TAATCAGTACTGACAATAAAAAGATTCTTGTTTTCAAGAACTTGTCATTTGTATAGTTTTTTTATATTGT
AGTTGTTCTATTTTAATCAAATGTTAGCGTGATTTATATTTTTTTTCGCCTCGACATCATCTGCCCAGAT
GCGAAGTTAAGTGCGCAGAAAGTAATATCATGCGTCAATCGTATGTGAATGCTGGTCGCTATACTGCTAT
CGATGTGGCAGTGCGTCCAGCTCAGTCAGACTCAGTCCTGGTGTCGTCAGCCTGTGAGCAAAAGGCCAGC
AAAAGGCCAGGAACCGTAAAAAGGCCGCGTTGCTGGCGTTTTTCCATAGGCTCCGCCCCCCTGACGAGCA
TCACAAAAATCGACGCTCAAGTCAGAGGTGGCGAAACCCGACAGGACTATAAAGATACCAGGCGTTTCCC
CCTGGAAGCTCCCTCGTGCGCTCTCCTGTTCCGACCCTGCCGCTTACCGGATACCTGTCCGCCTTTCTCC
CTTCGGGAAGCGTGGCGCTTTCTCATAGCTCACGCTGTAGGTATCTCAGTTCGGTGTAGGTCGTTCGCTC
CAAGCTGGGCTGTGTGCACGAACCCCCCGTTCAGCCCGACCGCTGCGCCTTATCCGGTAACTATCGTCTT
GAGTCCAACCCGGTAAGACACGACTTATCGCCACTGGCAGCAGCCACTGGTAACAGGATTAGCAGAGCGA
GGTATGTAGGCGGTGCTACAGAGTTCTTGAAGTGGTGGCCTAACTACGGCTACACTAGAAGAACAGTATT
TGGTATCTGCGCTCTGCTGAAGCCAGTTACCTTCGGAAAAAGAGTTGGTAGCTCTTGATCCGGCAAACAA
ACCACCGCTGGTAGCGGTGGTTTTTTTGTTTGCAAGCAGCAGATTACGCGCAGAAAAAAAGGATCTCAAG
AAGATCCTTTGATCTTTTCTACGGGGTCTGACGCTCAGTGGAACGAAAACTCACGTTAAGGGATTTTGGT
CATGAGATTATCAAAAAGGATCTTCACCTAGATCCTTTTAAATTAAAAATGAAGTTTTAAATCAATCTAA
AGTATATATGAGTAAACTTGGTCTGACAGTTACCAATGCTTAATCAGTGAGGCACCTATCTCAGCGATCT
GTCTATTTCGTTCATCCATAGTTGCCTGACTCCCCGTCGTGTAGATAACTACGATACGGGAGGGCTTACC
ATCTGGCCCCAGTGCTGCAATGATACCGCGAGACCCACGCTCACCGGCTCCAGATTTATCAGCAATAAAC
CAGCCAGCCGGAAGGGCCGAGCGCAGAAGTGGTCCTGCAACTTTATCCGCCTCCATCCAGTCTATTAATT
GTTGCCGGGAAGCTAGAGTAAGTAGTTCGCCAGTTAATAGTTTGCGCAACGTTGTTGCCATTGCTACAGG
CATCGTGGTGTCACGCTCGTCGTTTGGTATGGCTTCATTCAGCTCCGGTTCCCAACGATCAAGGCGAGTT
ACATGATCCCCCATGTTGTGCAAAAAAGCGGTTAGCTCCTTCGGTCCTCCGATCGTTGTCAGAAGTAAGT
TGGCCGCAGTGTTATCACTCATGGTTATGGCAGCACTGCATAATTCTCTTACTGTCATGCCATCCGTAAG
ATGCTTTTCTGTGACTGGTGAGTACTCAACCAAGTCATTCTGAGAATAGTGTATGCGGCGACCGAGTTGC
TCTTGCCCGGCGTCAATACGGGATAATACCGCGCCACATAGCAGAACTTTAAAAGTGCTCATCATTGGAA
AACGTTCTTCGGGGCGAAAACTCTCAAGGATCTTACCGCTGTTGAGATCCAGTTCGATGTAACCCACTCG
TGCACCCAACTGATCTTCAGCATCTTTTACTTTCACCAGCGTTTCTGGGTGAGCAAAAACAGGAAGGCAA
AATGCCGCAAAAAAGGGAATAAGGGCGACACGGAAATGTTGAATACTCATACTCTTCCTTTTTCAATATT
ATTGAAGCATTTATCAGGGTTATTGTCTCATGAGCGGATACATATTTGAATGTATTTAGAAAAATAAACA
AATAGGGGTTCCGCGCACATTTCCCCGAAAAGGGCCACCTGATGCGGTGTGAAATACCGCACAGATGCGT
AAGGAGAAAATACCGCATCAGGGTCAGTCACAGTGGAGCCTAGCACTCACTCAGCGTGACGGCTCAGAGC
AGAATTCACGAGCCAGAAATAGTAACTTTTGCCTAAATCACAAATTGCAAAATTTAATTGCTTGCAAAAG
GTCACATGCTTATAATCAACTTTTTTAAAAATTTAAAATACTTTTTTATTTTTTATTTTTAAACATAAAT
GAAATAATTTATTTATTGTTTATGATTACCGAAACATAAAACCTGCTCAAGAAAAAGAAACTGTTTTGTC
CTTGGAAAAAAAGCACTACCTAGGAGCGGCCAAAATGCCGGCTTACATTTTATGTTAGCTGGTGGACTGA
CGCCAGAAAATGTTGGTGATGCGCTTAGATTAAATGGCGTTATTGGTGTTGATGTAAGCGGAGGTGTGGA
GACAAATGGTGTAAAAGACTCTAACAAAATAGCAAATTTCGTCAAAAATGCTAAGAAATAGGTTATTACT
GAGTAGTATTTATTTAAGTATTGTTTGTGCACTTGCCTGCAAGCCTTTTGAAAAGCAAGCATAAAAGATC
TAAACATAAAATCTGTAAAATAACAAGATGTAAAGATAATGCTAAATCATTTGGCTTTTTGATTGATTGT
ACAGGAAAATATACATCGCAGGGGGTTGACTTTTACCATTTCACCGCAATGGAATTAAACTTGTTGAAGA
GAATGTTCACAGGCGCATACGCTACAATGACCCGATTCTTGCTAGCCGAATTCCAGTCAGGCTGCTAGCA
CCAGAGCTACGTGACCGCAGGACTAGCTCCAGCTGAGCGACACGCGAACAGGTGTAGAGTCAGTCGTGCT
GCAAGGTCGCACTAATACGACTCACTATAGGG
